Addgene plasmid #113879: p3E_he1a:eYFP
Purpose: p3E entry vector for Three Multisite Gateway
Depositing lab: Marnie Halpern. Depositing organization: Carnegie Institution for Science.
Backbone
  Vector backbone: pDONR P2R-P3
  Backbone manufacturer: Invitrogen
  Backbone size w/o insert (bp): 2618
  Total vector size (bp): 4292
  Vector type: Zebrafish Danio expression
Growth in bacteria
  Bacterial resistance: Kanamycin, 50 μg/mL
  Growth temperature: 37°C
  Growth strain: DH5alpha
  Growth instructions: 10 ug/ml kanamycin final concentration of LB media
  Copy number: High Copy
Gene/Insert
  Gene/Insert name: he1a (alt name: hatching gland promoter eYFP)
  Species: D. rerio (zebrafish)
  Insert size (bp): 1674
  Entrez Gene: he1.1 (a.k.a. cb284, he1, he1a, wu:cegs2099, zgc:111847)
  Tag / fusion protein: eYFP (C terminal on insert)
  Cloning method: Gateway Cloning
  Sequencing primers: 5′ M13F; 3′ M13R
Terms and licenses: Academic/Nonprofit Terms; Industry Terms: Not Available to Industry
Depositor comments: Cloned from the construct provided by Jeff Mumm's Lab, pTol2 5xUAS:YFP-p2A-NTRmutgi:HE:eYFP Reference for the he1a promoter was first described in: Xie et al., "Silencer-delimited transgenesis: NRSE/RE1 sequences promote neural-specific transgene expression in a NRSF/REST-dependent manner​." BMC Biology 2012 10:93 https://doi.org/10.1186/1741-7007-10-93
How to cite: p3E_he1a:eYFP was a gift from Marnie Halpern (Addgene plasmid # 113879 ; http://n2t.net/addgene:113879 ; RRID:Addgene_113879)
