[The description below was written by a language model from this plasmid's Addgene catalogue record, the feature table of its GenBank file and pLannotate feature annotations shown in this document.]
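Description:
p3E_he1a:eYFP is a 3′ entry clone (p3E) for three-fragment Multisite Gateway assembly, built by recombining a zebrafish reporter cassette into the Invitrogen pDONR P2R-P3 backbone. It is a small, high-copy bacterial plasmid of about 4.3 kb, replicating from a pMB1/ColE1-type origin and selected with kanamycin. The sequenced record also shows rrnB T1/T2 terminators upstream of the recombination region, plus M13 forward and reverse primer sites and a T7 promoter flanking the insert. The depositor's map still labels the flanking sites as attP2R and attP3. The annotation of the sequenced plasmid instead detects attR2 on one side and attB3/attL-type sequence on the other, which fits a completed BP reaction and a clone ready for LR recombination. The two records differ slightly in length (4,292 versus 4,313 nt) and use different numbering.

The roughly 1.7 kb insert is a self-contained expression unit taken from a Tol2 5xUAS transgenesis construct. A short promoter fragment (about 365 bp) of the zebrafish hatching enzyme gene he1a (he1.1) includes conserved blocks, a TATA box and the partial first exon up to the start codon. It is followed by a Kozak sequence and then the Gap43 dual palmitoylation signal, which joins through a linker to EYFP, so the yellow reporter is membrane-targeted. The depositor annotates a bovine growth hormone polyadenylation sequence as the terminator, and the automated annotation also flags a growth hormone poly(A)-like fragment just upstream of it.

In the 3′ position of an assembled transgene, this cassette would provide an independent hatching gland fluorescent marker. That use for identifying transgenic zebrafish embryos is inferred, because the record states only that the plasmid is a p3E entry vector.
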