LOCUS       887_pDONR_P2R-P3 4292 bp ss-DNA circular SYN 20-Jun-2011
DEFINITION  -
ACCESSION   -
KEYWORDS    -
SOURCE      -
FEATURES             Location/Qualifiers
     source          <734..>2407
                     /mol_type="other DNA"
                     /note=" [Split]"
                     /organism="synthetic DNA construct"
     misc_feature    58..121
                     /citation=[5]
                     /note="L-strand Y effector site"
     primer_bind     537..552
                     /note="M13 F"
     misc_feature    complement(537..552)
                     /label=M13(-20) forward
     misc_recomb     591..>733
                     /note="attP2R recomb site"
     misc_feature    730..>733
                     /note="recombination area"
     misc_feature    734..755
                     /note="mlm 413"
     misc_feature    734..1098
                     /note="He1 promoter"
     frag            734..2407
                     /note="2926 to 4599 of 1372Tol2 5xUAS M-TagYFPgi--he1a
                     M-EYFP"
     misc_feature    905..922
                     /note="high cons 1a 1b & 2"
     misc_feature    964..983
                     /note="high cons 1a 1b & 2"
     misc_feature    989..1010
                     /note="s.5XUAS_MYFP_F_S.06.17"
     misc_feature    995..1023
                     /note="high cons 1a 1b & 2"
     misc_feature    1018..1022
                     /note="TATA"
     misc_feature    1048..1098
                     /note="Exon 1 He1a (partial exon up to ATG)"
     misc_feature    complement(1082..1104)
                     /note="s.5XUAS-MYFP-F_S.06.11"
     misc_feature    1082..1104
                     /note="s.5XUAS_MYFP_F_S.06.14"
     misc_feature    1105..1113
                     /note="Kozak seq"
     misc_feature    1114..1173
                     /note="Gap43 dual palmitoylation seq"
     misc_feature    1174..1218
                     /note="linker"
     misc_feature    complement(1200..1220)
                     /note="a.5XUAS-MYFP-F_S.06.8"
     misc_feature    1219..1939
                     /note="EYFP marker"
     misc_feature    1222..1224
                     /note="Clontech mutation"
     misc_feature    1414..1416
                     /note="YFP mutation"
     misc_feature    1423..1425
                     /note="YFP mutation"
     misc_feature    1435..1437
                     /note="YFP mutation"
     primer_bind     1662..1681
                     /note="BK Primer 6"
     primer_bind     1814..1833
                     /note="BK Primer 7"
     misc_feature    1873..1890
                     /note="s.5XUAS-MYFP-F_S.06.7"
     misc_feature    1912..1914
                     /note="Clontech mutation"
     misc_feature    complement(1916..1937)
                     /note="a.5XUAS-MYFP-F_S.06.6"
     misc_feature    2179..2407
                     /note="BGH polyA seq"
                     /note="BGH polyA seq (bovine growth hormone polyadenylation
                     seq)"
     misc_feature    complement(2188..2209)
                     /note="s.5XUAS-MYFP-F_S.06.16"
     misc_feature    2388..2407
                     /note="mlm 414"
     misc_recomb     <2408..2496
                     /note="attP3 recomb site"
     promoter        complement(2533..2552)
                     /note="T7"
     misc_feature    2533..2552
                     /label=T7 promoter
     primer_bind     2557..2573
                     /note="binding site of pUC"
                     /note="/M13 reverse sequencing primer"
     misc_feature    2557..2573
                     /note="pUC;M13 reverse primer binding site"
     misc_feature    2686..3495
                     /note="Kanamycin"
     rep_origin      3642..4230
                     /note="pMB1 origin of replication (clockwise) (RNAII -35 to
                     RNA"
                     /note="/DNA switch point)"
     rep_origin      complement(3642..4230)
                     /note="pMB1 origin of replication (counterclockwise) (RNAII
                     -35 to RNA"
                     /note="/DNA switch point)"
     misc_RNA        3678..4230
                     /note="RNAII transcript (complementary strand)"
     misc_RNA        complement(3681..3788)
                     /note="RNAI transcript"
     rep_origin      complement(4197..4233)
                     /note="ColE1-derived origin of replication"
     rep_origin      complement(4219..4248)
                     /note="ColE1-derived plasmid replication origin"
BASE COUNT  1088 A 1079 C 1082 G 1043 T 0 OTHER
ORIGIN
        1 CTTTCCTGCG TTATCCCCTG ATTCTGTGGA TAACCGTATT ACCGCCTTTG AGTGAGCTGA
       61 TACCGCTCGC CGCAGCCGAA CGACCGAGCG CAGCGAGTCA GTGAGCGAGG AAGCGGAAGA
      121 GCGCCCAATA CGCAAACCGC CTCTCCCCGC GCGTTGGCCG ATTCATTAAT GCAGCTGGCA
      181 CGACAGGTTT CCCGACTGGA AAGCGGGCAG TGAGCGCAAC GCAATTAATA CGCGTACCGC
      241 TAGCCAGGAA GAGTTTGTAG AAACGCAAAA AGGCCATCCG TCAGGATGGC CTTCTGCTTA
      301 GTTTGATGCC TGGCAGTTTA TGGCGGGCGT CCTGCCCGCC ACCCTCCGGG CCGTTGCTTC
      361 ACAACGTTCA AATCCGCTCC CGGCGGATTT GTCCTACTCA GGAGAGCGTT CACCGACAAA
      421 CAACAGATAA AACGAAAGGC CCAGTCTTCC GACTGAGCCT TTCGTTTTAT TTGATGCCTG
      481 GCAGTTCCCT ACTCTCGCGT TAACGCTAGC ATGGATGTTT TCCCAGTCAC GACGTTGTAA
      541 AACGACGGCC AGTCTTAAGC TCGGGCCCTG CAGCTCTAGA GCTCGAATTC TACAGGTCAC
      601 TAATACCATC TAAGTAGTTG ATTCATAGTG ACTGCATATG TTGTGTTTTA CAGTATTATG
      661 TAGTCTGTTT TTTATGCAAA ATCTAATTTA ATATATTGAT ATTTATATCA TTTTACGTTT
      721 CTCGTTCAAC TTTTCAACCA CTCCAGGCAT AGCTAGAGCC ACTGATGCAT CTATAGAGCT
      781 GAAGTAAAGA TAGGGTTGAT GCAAATCGAT TTAGAATTTT CAATGTAGAA AAAACAAAAT
      841 AAAAAGTCTA TTCACTTGAT GGATAGATTA GTCAAACAAA CATAGAGTAG GCACTTCCCT
      901 TGACTCTGTA AACTTTTGGA TTTAACAGAT TGTGCACTCC TTTTAGTTAA ACACATTAGT
      961 CCCTGAAAAC TAAGACCCTA ACCATAATCC CATTGTAGAC CCACCTACTC GGGTGAATAT
     1021 AAAGCTCGCA CAGATCATCT CACAGACATC AGACCTTGGC AAAGGAGCAT CCTGAACATC
     1081 TCTACACACT GAGGCAACCC TAGGGCCGCC ACCATGCTGT GTTGTATCAG AAGAACAAAG
     1141 CCTGTGGAGA AGAATGAGGA GGCTGACCAG GAACTGCAGA GCACGGTACC TAGAGCTAGA
     1201 GACCCTCCTG TGGCTACAAT GGTGAGCAAG GGCGAGGAGC TGTTCACCGG GGTGGTGCCC
     1261 ATCCTGGTCG AGCTGGACGG CGACGTAAAC GGCCACAAGT TCAGCGTGTC CGGCGAGGGC
     1321 GAGGGCGATG CCACCTACGG CAAGCTGACC CTGAAGTTCA TCTGCACCAC CGGCAAGCTG
     1381 CCCGTGCCCT GGCCCACCCT CGTGACCACC TTCGGCTACG GCCTGCAGTG CTTCGCCCGC
     1441 TACCCCGACC ACATGAAGCA GCACGACTTC TTCAAGTCCG CCATGCCCGA AGGCTACGTC
     1501 CAGGAGCGCA CCATCTTCTT CAAGGACGAC GGCAACTACA AGACCCGCGC CGAGGTGAAG
     1561 TTCGAGGGCG ACACCCTGGT GAACCGCATC GAGCTGAAGG GCATCGACTT CAAGGAGGAC
     1621 GGCAACATCC TGGGGCACAA GCTGGAGTAC AACTACAACA GCCACAACGT CTATATCATG
     1681 GCCGACAAGC AGAAGAACGG CATCAAGGTG AACTTCAAGA TCCGCCACAA CATCGAGGAC
     1741 GGCAGCGTGC AGCTCGCCGA CCACTACCAG CAGAACACCC CCATCGGCGA CGGCCCCGTG
     1801 CTGCTGCCCG ACAACCACTA CCTGAGCTAC CAGTCCGCCC TGAGCAAAGA CCCCAACGAG
     1861 AAGCGCGATC ACATGGTCCT GCTGGAGTTC GTGACCGCCG CCGGGATCAC TCTCGGCATG
     1921 GACGAGCTGT ATAAGTGAGA ATTCTGCAGG AATTGGGTGG CATCCCTGTG ACCCCTCCCC
     1981 AGTGCCTCTC CTGGCCCTGG AAGTTGCCAC TCCAGTGCCC ACCAGCCTTG TCCTAATAAA
     2041 ATTAAGTTGC ATCATTTTGT CTGACTAGGT GTCCTTCTAT AATATTATGG GGTGGAGGGG
     2101 GGTGGTATGG AGCAAGGGGC AAGTTGGGAA GACAACCTGT AGGGCACGAG GGGGGGCCCG
     2161 AAACCCGCTG ATCAGCCTCG ACTGTGCCTT CTAGTTGCCA GCCATCTGTT GTTTGCCCCT
     2221 CCCCCGTGCC TTCCTTGACC CTGGAAGGTG CCACTCCCAC TGTCCTTTCC TAATAAAATG
     2281 AGGAAATTGC ATCGCATTGT CTGAGTAGGT GTCATTCTAT TCTGGGGGGT GGGGTGGGGC
     2341 AGGACAGCAA GGGGGAGGAT TGGGAAGACA ATAGCAAGGC ATGCTGGGGA TGCGGTGGGC
     2401 TCTATGGATT ATACAAAGTT GGCATTATAA AAAAGCATTG CTTATCAATT TGTTGCAACG
     2461 AACAGGTCAC TATCAGTCAA AATAAAATCA TTATTTGGAG CTCCATGGTA GCGTTAACGC
     2521 GGCCGCGATA TCCCCTATAG TGAGTCGTAT TACATGGTCA TAGCTGTTTC CTGGCAGCTC
     2581 TGGCCCGTGT CTCAAAATCT CTGATGTTAC ATTGCACAAG ATAAAAATAT ATCATCATGA
     2641 ACAATAAAAC TGTCTGCTTA CATAAACAGT AATACAAGGG GTGTTATGAG CCATATTCAA
     2701 CGGGAAACGT CGAGGCCGCG ATTAAATTCC AACATGGATG CTGATTTATA TGGGTATAAA
     2761 TGGGCTCGCG ATAATGTCGG GCAATCAGGT GCGACAATCT ATCGCTTGTA TGGGAAGCCC
     2821 GATGCGCCAG AGTTGTTTCT GAAACATGGC AAAGGTAGCG TTGCCAATGA TGTTACAGAT
     2881 GAGATGGTCA GACTAAACTG GCTGACGGAA TTTATGCCTC TTCCGACCAT CAAGCATTTT
     2941 ATCCGTACTC CTGATGATGC ATGGTTACTC ACCACTGCGA TCCCCGGAAA AACAGCATTC
     3001 CAGGTATTAG AAGAATATCC TGATTCAGGT GAAAATATTG TTGATGCGCT GGCAGTGTTC
     3061 CTGCGCCGGT TGCATTCGAT TCCTGTTTGT AATTGTCCTT TTAACAGCGA TCGCGTATTT
     3121 CGTCTCGCTC AGGCGCAATC ACGAATGAAT AACGGTTTGG TTGATGCGAG TGATTTTGAT
     3181 GACGAGCGTA ATGGCTGGCC TGTTGAACAA GTCTGGAAAG AAATGCATAA ACTTTTGCCA
     3241 TTCTCACCGG ATTCAGTCGT CACTCATGGT GATTTCTCAC TTGATAACCT TATTTTTGAC
     3301 GAGGGGAAAT TAATAGGTTG TATTGATGTT GGACGAGTCG GAATCGCAGA CCGATACCAG
     3361 GATCTTGCCA TCCTATGGAA CTGCCTCGGT GAGTTTTCTC CTTCATTACA GAAACGGCTT
     3421 TTTCAAAAAT ATGGTATTGA TAATCCTGAT ATGAATAAAT TGCAGTTTCA TTTGATGCTC
     3481 GATGAGTTTT TCTAATCAGA ATTGGTTAAT TGGTTGTAAC ACTGGCAGAG CATTACGCTG
     3541 ACTTGACGGG ACGGCGCAAG CTCATGACCA AAATCCCTTA ACGTGAGTTA CGCGTCGTTC
     3601 CACTGAGCGT CAGACCCCGT AGAAAAGATC AAAGGATCTT CTTGAGATCC TTTTTTTCTG
     3661 CGCGTAATCT GCTGCTTGCA AACAAAAAAA CCACCGCTAC CAGCGGTGGT TTGTTTGCCG
     3721 GATCAAGAGC TACCAACTCT TTTTCCGAAG GTAACTGGCT TCAGCAGAGC GCAGATACCA
     3781 AATACTGTCC TTCTAGTGTA GCCGTAGTTA GGCCACCACT TCAAGAACTC TGTAGCACCG
     3841 CCTACATACC TCGCTCTGCT AATCCTGTTA CCAGTGGCTG CTGCCAGTGG CGATAAGTCG
     3901 TGTCTTACCG GGTTGGACTC AAGACGATAG TTACCGGATA AGGCGCAGCG GTCGGGCTGA
     3961 ACGGGGGGTT CGTGCACACA GCCCAGCTTG GAGCGAACGA CCTACACCGA ACTGAGATAC
     4021 CTACAGCGTG AGCATTGAGA AAGCGCCACG CTTCCCGAAG GGAGAAAGGC GGACAGGTAT
     4081 CCGGTAAGCG GCAGGGTCGG AACAGGAGAG CGCACGAGGG AGCTTCCAGG GGGAAACGCC
     4141 TGGTATCTTT ATAGTCCTGT CGGGTTTCGC CACCTCTGAC TTGAGCGTCG ATTTTTGTGA
     4201 TGCTCGTCAG GGGGGCGGAG CCTATGGAAA AACGCCAGCA ACGCGGCCTT TTTACGGTTC
     4261 CTGGCCTTTT GCTGGCCTTT TGCTCACATG TT
//
