Features (pLannotate 1.2.2; 14 found; start..end, strand, type, name):
     52..176     -  protein_bind   attR2: mutant version of attR; recombination site for the Gateway® LR reaction LR Clonase™
    556..621     +  CDS            gap43 (fragment): NEUM_CARAU - Experimental evidence at transcript level: Swiss-Prot protein existence level 2. This protein is associated with nerve growth. It is a major component of the motile 'growth cones' that form the tips of elongating axons. Plays a role in axonal and dendritic filopodia induction (By similarity). From Carassius auratus (Goldfish).
    661..1377    +  CDS            EYFP: EYFP is a basic (constitutively fluorescent) green/yellow fluorescent protein published in 1996, derived from Aequorea victoria. It is reported to be a very rapidly-maturing weak dimer with high acid sensitivity.
   1397..1587    +  polyA_signal   hGH poly(A) signal (fragment): human growth hormone polyadenylation signal
   1624..1735    +  polyA_signal   bGH poly(A) signal: bovine growth hormone polyadenylation signal
   1850..1870    -  protein_bind   attB3: mutant version of attB; core recombination site for the Gateway® BP reaction BP Clonase™
   1861..1946    -  protein_bind   attL1 (fragment): mutant version of attL; recombination site for the Gateway® LR reaction LR Clonase™
   1983..2001    -  promoter       T7 promoter: promoter for bacteriophage T7 RNA polymerase
   2135..2944    +  CDS            KanR: aminoglycoside phosphotransferase; aph(3')-Ia; confers resistance to kanamycin in bacteria or G418 (Geneticin®) in eukaryotes
   3091..3679    +  rep_origin     ori: high-copy-number ColE1/pMB1/pBR322/pUC origin of replication
   3862..3954    +  CDS            lacI (fragment): lac repressor; lacI; The lac repressor binds to the lac operator to inhibit transcription in E. coli. This inhibition can be relieved by adding lactose or isopropyl-β-D-thiogalactopyranoside (IPTG).
   4009..4036    -  terminator     rrnB T2 terminator: transcription terminator T2 from the E. coli rrnB gene
   4168..4211    +  terminator     rrnB T1 terminator: Escherichia coli rrnB; transcription terminator T1 from the E. coli rrnB gene
   4258..4294    -  CDS            lacZα (fragment): LacZα fragment of β-galactosidase; lacZ fragment
>Addgene plasmid #113879 | p3E_he1a:eYFP | addgene full sequence | sequence record 222563 | Addgene NGS Result
GCTCTAGAGCTCGAATTCTACAGGTCACTAATACCATCTAAGTAGTTGGTTCATAGTGACTGCATATGTT
GTGTTTTACAGTATTATGTAGTCTGTTTTTTATGCAAAATCTAATTTAATATATTGATATTTATATCATT
TTACGTTTCTCGTTCAACTTTCTTGTACAAAGTGGTCAACCACTCCAGGCATAGCTAGAGCCACTGATGC
ATCTATAGAGCTGAAGTAAAGATAGGGTTGATGCAAATCGATTTAGAATTTTCAATGTAGAAAAAACAAA
ATAAAAAGTCTATTCACTTGATGGATAGATTAGTCAAACAAACATAGAGTAGGCACTTCCCTTGACTCTG
TAAACTTTTGGATTTAACAGATTGTGCACTCCTTTTAGTTAAACACATTAGTCCCTGAAAACTAAGACCC
TAACCATAATCCCATTGTAGACCCACCTACTCGGGTGAATATAAAGCTCGCACAGATCATCTCACAGACA
TCAGACCTTGGCAAAGGAGCATCCTGAACATCTCTACACACTGAGGCAACCCTAGGGCCGCCACCATGCT
GTGTTGTATCAGAAGAACAAAGCCTGTGGAGAAGAATGAGGAGGCTGACCAGGAACTGCAGAGCACGGTA
CCTAGAGCTAGAGACCCTCCTGTGGCTACAATGGTGAGCAAGGGCGAGGAGCTGTTCACCGGGGTGGTGC
CCATCCTGGTCGAGCTGGACGGCGACGTAAACGGCCACAAGTTCAGCGTGTCCGGCGAGGGCGAGGGCGA
TGCCACCTACGGCAAGCTGACCCTGAAGTTCATCTGCACCACCGGCAAGCTGCCCGTGCCCTGGCCCACC
CTCGTGACCACCTTCGGCTACGGCCTGCAGTGCTTCGCCCGCTACCCCGACCACATGAAGCAGCACGACT
TCTTCAAGTCCGCCATGCCCGAAGGCTACGTCCAGGAGCGCACCATCTTCTTCAAGGACGACGGCAACTA
CAAGACCCGCGCCGAGGTGAAGTTCGAGGGCGACACCCTGGTGAACCGCATCGAGCTGAAGGGCATCGAC
TTCAAGGAGGACGGCAACATCCTGGGGCACAAGCTGGAGTACAACTACAACAGCCACAACGTCTATATCA
TGGCCGACAAGCAGAAGAACGGCATCAAGGTGAACTTCAAGATCCGCCACAACATCGAGGACGGCAGCGT
GCAGCTCGCCGACCACTACCAGCAGAACACCCCCATCGGCGACGGCCCCGTGCTGCTGCCCGACAACCAC
TACCTGAGCTACCAGTCCGCCCTGAGCAAAGACCCCAACGAGAAGCGCGATCACATGGTCCTGCTGGAGT
TCGTGACCGCCGCCGGGATCACTCTCGGCATGGACGAGCTGTATAAGTGAGAATTCTGCAGGAATTGGGT
GGCATCCCTGTGACCCCTCCCCAGTGCCTCTCCTGGCCCTGGAAGTTGCCACTCCAGTGCCCACCAGCCT
TGTCCTAATAAAATTAAGTTGCATCATTTTGTCTGACTAGGTGTCCTTCTATAATATTATGGGGTGGAGG
GGGGTGGTATGGAGCAAGGGGCAAGTTGGGAAGACAACCTGTAGGGCACGAGGGGGGGCCCGAAACCCGC
TGATCAGCCTCGACTGTGCCTTCTAGTTGCCAGCCATCTGTTGTTTGCCCCTCCCCCGTGCCTTCCTTGA
CCCTGGAAGGTGCCACTCCCACTGTCCTTTCCTAATAAAATGAGGAAATTGCATCGCATTGTCTGAGTAG
GTGTCATTCTATTCTGGGGGGTGGGGTGGGGCAGGACAGCAAGGGGGAGGATTGGGAAGACAATAGCAAG
GCATGCTGGGGATGCGGTGGGCTCTATGGCAACTTTATTATACAAAGTTGGCATTATAAAAAAGCATTGC
TTATCAATTTGTTGCAACGAACAGGTCACTATCAGTCAAAATAAAATCATTATTTGGAGCTCCATGGTAG
CGTTAACGCGGCCGCGATATCCCCTATAGTGAGTCGTATTACATGGTCATAGCTGTTTCCTGGCAGCTCT
GGCCCGTGTCTCAAAATCTCTGATGTTACATTGCACAAGATAAAAATATATCATCATGAACAATAAAACT
GTCTGCTTACATAAACAGTAATACAAGGGGTGTTATGAGCCATATTCAACGGGAAACGTCGAGGCCGCGA
TTAAATTCCAACATGGATGCTGATTTATATGGGTATAAATGGGCTCGCGATAATGTCGGGCAATCAGGTG
CGACAATCTATCGCTTGTATGGGAAGCCCGATGCGCCAGAGTTGTTTCTGAAACATGGCAAAGGTAGCGT
TGCCAATGATGTTACAGATGAGATGGTCAGACTAAACTGGCTGACGGAATTTATGCCTCTTCCGACCATC
AAGCATTTTATCCGTACTCCTGATGATGCATGGTTACTCACCACTGCGATCCCCGGAAAAACAGCATTCC
AGGTATTAGAAGAATATCCTGATTCAGGTGAAAATATTGTTGATGCGCTGGCAGTGTTCCTGCGCCGGTT
GCATTCGATTCCTGTTTGTAATTGTCCTTTTAACAGCGATCGCGTATTTCGTCTCGCTCAGGCGCAATCA
CGAATGAATAACGGTTTGGTTGATGCGAGTGATTTTGATGACGAGCGTAATGGCTGGCCTGTTGAACAAG
TCTGGAAAGAAATGCATAAACTTTTGCCATTCTCACCGGATTCAGTCGTCACTCATGGTGATTTCTCACT
TGATAACCTTATTTTTGACGAGGGGAAATTAATAGGTTGTATTGATGTTGGACGAGTCGGAATCGCAGAC
CGATACCAGGATCTTGCCATCCTATGGAACTGCCTCGGTGAGTTTTCTCCTTCATTACAGAAACGGCTTT
TTCAAAAATATGGTATTGATAATCCTGATATGAATAAATTGCAGTTTCATTTGATGCTCGATGAGTTTTT
CTAATCAGAATTGGTTAATTGGTTGTAACACTGGCAGAGCATTACGCTGACTTGACGGGACGGCGCAAGC
TCATGACCAAAATCCCTTAACGTGAGTTACGCGTCGTTCCACTGAGCGTCAGACCCCGTAGAAAAGATCA
AAGGATCTTCTTGAGATCCTTTTTTTCTGCGCGTAATCTGCTGCTTGCAAACAAAAAAACCACCGCTACC
AGCGGTGGTTTTTTTGCCGGATCAAGAGCTACCAACTCTTTTTCCGAAGGTAACTGGCTTCAGCAGAGCG
CAGATACCAAATACTGTTCTTCTAGTGTAGCCGTAGTTAGGCCACCACTTCAAGAACTCTGTAGCACCGC
CTACATACCTCGCTCTGCTAATCCTGTTACCAGTGGCTGCTGCCAGTGGCGATAAGTCGTGTCTTACCGG
GTTGGACTCAAGACGATAGTTACCGGATAAGGCGCAGCGGTCGGGCTGAACGGGGGGTTCGTGCACACAG
CCCAGCTTGGAGCGAACGACCTACACCGAACTGAGATACCTACAGCGTGAGCTATGAGAAAGCGCCACGC
TTCCCGAAGGGAGAAAGGCGGACAGGTATCCGGTAAGCGGCAGGGTCGGAACAGGAGAGCGCACGAGGGA
GCTTCCAGGGGGAAACGCCTGGTATCTTTATAGTCCTGTCGGGTTTCGCCACCTCTGACTTGAGCGTCGA
TTTTTGTGATGCTCGTCAGGGGGGCGGAGCCTATGGAAAAACGCCAGCAACGCGGCCTTTTTACGGTTCC
TGGCCTTTTGCTGGCCTTTTGCTCACATGTTCTTTCCTGCGTTATCCCCTGATTCTGTGGATAACCGTAT
TACCGCCTTTGAGTGAGCTGATACCGCTCGCCGCAGCCGAACGACCGAGCGCAGCGAGTCAGTGAGCGAG
GAAGCGGAAGAGCGCCCAATACGCAAACCGCCTCTCCCCGCGCGTTGGCCGATTCATTAATGCAGCTGGC
ACGACAGGTTTCCCGACTGGAAAGCGGGCAGTGAGCGCAACGCAATTAATACGCGTACCGCTAGCCAGGA
AGAGTTTGTAGAAACGCAAAAAGGCCATCCGTCAGGATGGCCTTCTGCTTAGTTTGATGCCTGGCAGTTT
ATGGCGGGCGTCCTGCCCGCCACCCTCCGGGCCGTTGCTTCACAACGTTCAAATCCGCTCCCGGCGGATT
TGTCCTACTCAGGAGAGCGTTCACCGACAAACAACAGATAAAACGAAAGGCCCAGTCTTCCGACTGAGCC
TTTCGTTTTATTTGATGCCTGGCAGTTCCCTACTCTCGCGTTAACGCTAGCATGGATGTTTTCCCAGTCA
CGACGTTGTAAAACGACGGCCAGTCTTAAGCTCGGGCCCTGCA
